>Addgene plasmid #144629 | TFORF3153 | addgene full sequence | sequence record 347671 | Addgene NGS Result
GGCTCCGGTGCCCGTCAGTGGGCAGAGCGCACATCGCCCACAGTCCCCGAGAAGTTGGGGGGAGGGGTCG
GCAATTGAACCGGTGCCTAGAGAAGGTGGCGCGGGGTAAACTGGGAAAGTGATGTCGTGTACTGGCTCCG
CCTTTTTCCCGAGGGTGGGGGAGAACCGTATATAAGTGCAGTAGTCGCCGTGAACGTTCTTTTTCGCAAC
GGGTTTGCCGCCAGAACACAGGTAAGTGCCGTGTGTGGTTCCCGCGGGCCTGGCCTCTTTACGGGTTATG
GCCCTTGCGTGCCTTGAATTACTTCCACCTGGCTGCAGTACGTGATTCTTGATCCCGAGCTTCGGGTTGG
AAGTGGGTGGGAGAGTTCGAGGCCTTGCGCTTAAGGAGCCCCTTCGCCTCGTGCTTGAGTTGAGGCCTGG
CCTGGGCGCTGGGGCCGCCGCGTGCGAATCTGGTGGCACCTTCGCGCCTGTCTCGCTGCTTTCGATAAGT
CTCTAGCCATTTAAAATTTTTGATGACCTGCTGCGACGCTTTTTTTCTGGCAAGATAGTCTTGTAAATGC
GGGCCAAGATCTGCACACTGGTATTTCGGTTTTTGGGGCCGCGGGCGGCGACGGGGCCCGTGCGTCCCAG
CGCACATGTTCGGCGAGGCGGGGCCTGCGAGCGCGGCCACCGAGAATCGGACGGGGGTAGTCTCAAGCTG
GCCGGCCTGCTCTGGTGCCTGGCCTCGCGCCGCCGTGTATCGCCCCGCCCTGGGCGGCAAGGCTGGCCCG
GTCGGCACCAGTTGCGTGAGCGGAAAGATGGCCGCTTCCCGGCCCTGCTGCAGGGAGCTCAAAATGGAGG
ACGCGGCGCTCGGGAGAGCGGGCGGGTGAGTCACCCACACAAAGGAAAAGGGCCTTTCCGTCCTCAGCCG
TCGCTTCATGTGACTCCACGGAGTACCGGGCGCCGTCCAGGCACCTCGATTAGTTCTCGAGCTTTTGGAG
TACGTCGTCTTTAGGTTGGGGGGAGGGGTTTTATGCGATGGAGTTTCCCCACACTGAGTGGGTGGAGACT
GAAGTTAGGCCAGCTTGGCACTTGATGTAATTCTCCTTGGAATTTGCCCTTTTTGAGTTTGGATCTTGGT
TCATTCTCAAGCCTCAGACAGTGGTTCAAAGTTTTTTTCTTCCATTTCAGGTGTCGTGAGGCTAGCATCG
ATTGATCAACAAGTTTGTACAAAAAAGTTGGCACCATGGAAAGGGAAGGTATCTGGCATTCTACTCTAGG
GGAAACCTGGGAACCTAATAATTGGTTAGAGGGACAACAGGATAGTCATCTGAGCCAAGTGGGAGTTACC
CATAAGGAAACCTTCACTGAGATGAGAGTATGTGGAGGTAATGAATTTGAAAGATGTTCCAGTCAGGATT
CAATCCTTGATACACAGCAAAGCATTCCTATGGTAAAAAGGCCCCATAACTGTAATTCACATGGAGAAGA
TGCCACACAAAATTCTGAGTTAATTAAAACTCAAAGAATGTTTGTAGGAAAGAAGATCTATGAATGTAAT
CAGTGCAGCAAAACCTTCAGTCAGAGCTCATCCCTTCTTAAGCACCAGAGGATTCATACTGGGGAGAAAC
CCTATAAGTGTAATGTATGTGGGAAACACTTCATTGAACGATCCTCCCTTACTGTACATCAAAGAATTCA
TACTGGAGAGAAACCCTATAAATGTAATGAATGTGGGAAAGCCTTTAGTCAGAGCATGAATCTTACTGTC
CATCAACGAACTCACACCGGAGAGAAACCCTATCAGTGTAAAGAGTGTGGCAAAGCCTTCCATAAGAATT
CATCTCTTATTCAGCATGAAAGGATTCATACTGGAGAGAAGCCCTACAAATGTAATGAATGTGGTAAAGC
TTTTACCCAAAGCATGAATTTGACAGTTCATCAGAGAACTCATACAGGAGAAAAACCCTATGAATGTAAT
GAATGTGGAAAAGCCTTCAGTCAAAGCATGCATCTTATTGTACATCAGAGAAGCCATACTGGAGAAAAAC
CCTATGAGTGTAGTCAGTGTGGAAAAGCCTTTAGTAAGAGCTCAACTCTTACCCTACATCAGCGAAATCA
CACTGGAGAAAAACCTTACAAATGTAACAAATGCGGGAAATCCTTTAGCCAAAGTACATATCTTATAGAA
CATCAGAGACTTCATTCTGGAGTAAAACCTTTTGAATGTAACGAGTGTGGAAAAGCTTTCAGTAAGAATT
CATCTCTAACTCAACATCGGAGAATTCACACTGGAGAGAAACCTTATGAGTGTATGGTGTGTGGAAAACA
TTTCACTGGACGATCATCCCTTACCGTGCATCAGGTCATTCACACTGGAGAGAAACCTTATGAGTGCAAT
GAATGTGGAAAGGCATTCAGCCAGAGTGCTTACCTTATTGAACATCAAAGAATTCATACTGGTGAGAAAC
CCTATGAATGTGATCAGTGTGGAAAAGCCTTCATTAAGAATTCATCCCTTACAGTGCATCAGAGAACTCA
TACAGGAGAGAAACCCTATCAGTGTAATGAATGCGGAAAAGCCTTCAGCCGGAGTACAAACCTTACACGA
CATCAAAGAACTCATACGTTGCCAACTTTCTTGTACAAAGTGGTTGATATCGGTAAGCCTATCCCTAACC
CTCTCCTCGGTCTCGATTCTACGTAGTAATGAACTAGTCCGTAACTTGAAAGTATTTCGATTTCTTGGCT
TTATATATCTTGTGGAAAGGACGAGCCCTTAGCGCATCTCGCCCTTGAACGCGTTAAGTCGACAATCAAC
CTCTGGATTACAAAATTTGTGAAAGATTGACTGGTATTCTTAACTATGTTGCTCCTTTTACGCTATGTGG
ATACGCTGCTTTAATGCCTTTGTATCATGCTATTGCTTCCCGTATGGCTTTCATTTTCTCCTCCTTGTAT
AAATCCTGGTTGCTGTCTCTTTATGAGGAGTTGTGGCCCGTTGTCAGGCAACGTGGCGTGGTGTGCACTG
TGTTTGCTGACGCAACCCCCACTGGTTGGGGCATTGCCACCACCTGTCAGCTCCTTTCCGGGACTTTCGC
TTTCCCCCTCCCTATTGCCACGGCGGAACTCATCGCCGCCTGCCTTGCCCGCTGCTGGACAGGGGCTCGG
CTGTTGGGCACTGACAATTCCGTGGTGTTGTCGGGGAAATCATCGTCCTTTCCTTGGCTGCTCGCCTGTG
TTGCCACCTGGATTCTGCGCGGGACGTCCTTCTGCTACGTCCCTTCGGCCCTCAATCCAGCGGACCTTCC
TTCCCGCGGCCTGCTGCCGGCTCTGCGGCCTCTTCCGCGTCTTCGCCTTCGCCCTCAGACGAGTCGGATC
TCCCTTTGGGCCGCCTCCCCGCGTCGACTTTAAGACCAATGACTTACAAGGCAGCTGTAGATCTTAGCCA
CTTTTTAAAAGAAAAGGGGGGACTGGAAGGGCTAATTCACTCCCAACGAAGACAAGATCTGCTTTTTGCT
TGTACTGGGTCTCTCTGGTTAGACCAGATCTGAGCCTGGGAGCTCTCTGGCTAACTAGGGAACCCACTGC
TTAAGCCTCAATAAAGCTTGCCTTGAGTGCTTCAAGTAGTGTGTGCCCGTCTGTTGTGTGACTCTGGTAA
CTAGAGATCCCTCAGACCCTTTTAGTCAGTGTGGAAAATCTCTAGCAGTACGTATAGTAGTTCATGTCAT
CTTATTATTCAGTATTTATAACTTGCAAAGAAATGAATATCAGAGAGTGAGAGGAACTTGTTTATTGCAG
CTTATAATGGTTACAAATAAAGCAATAGCATCACAAATTTCACAAATAAAGCATTTTTTTCACTGCATTC
TAGTTGTGGTTTGTCCAAACTCATCAATGTATCTTATCATGTCTGGCTCTAGCTATCCCGCCCCTAACTC
CGCCCATCCCGCCCCTAACTCCGCCCAGTTCCGCCCATTCTCCGCCCCATGGCTGACTAATTTTTTTTAT
TTATGCAGAGGCCGAGGCCGCCTCGGCCTCTGAGCTATTCCAGAAGTAGTGAGGAGGCTTTTTTGGAGGC
CTAGGGACGTACCCAATTCGCCCTATAGTGAGTCGTATTACGCGCGCTCACTGGCCGTCGTTTTACAACG
TCGTGACTGGGAAAACCCTGGCGTTACCCAACTTAATCGCCTTGCAGCACATCCCCCTTTCGCCAGCTGG
CGTAATAGCGAAGAGGCCCGCACCGATCGCCCTTCCCAACAGTTGCGCAGCCTGAATGGCGAATGGG
[124 nt withheld, positions 4268-4391]
C
[91 nt withheld, positions 4393-4483]
A
[49 nt withheld, positions 4485-4533]
CCTTTGACGTTGGAGTCCACGTTCTTT
[37 nt withheld, positions 4561-4597]
ACCCTATCTCGGTCTATTCTTTTGATTTATAAGGGATTTTGCCGATTTCGGCCTATTGGTTAAAAAATGA
GCTGATTTAACAAAAATTTAACGCGAATTTTAACAAAATATTAACGCTTACAATTTAGGTGGCACTTTTC
GGGGAAATGTGCGCGGAACCCCTATTTGTTTATTTTTCTAAATACATTCAAATATGTATCCGCTCATGAG
ACAATAACCCTGATAAATGCTTCAATAATATTGAAAAAGGAAGAGTATGAGTATTCAACATTTCCGTGTC
GCCCTTATTCCCTTTTTTGCGGCATTTTGCCTTCCTGTTTTTGCTCACCCAGAAACGCTGGTGAAAGTAA
AAGATGCTGAAGATCAGTTGGGTGCACGAGTGGGTTACATCGAACTGGATCTCAACAGCGGTAAGATCCT
TGAGAGTTTTCGCCCCGAAGAACGTTTTCCAATGATGAGCACTTTTAAAGTTCTGCTATGTGGCGCGGTA
TTATCCCGTATTGACGCCGGGCAAGAGCAACTCGGTCGCCGCATACACTATTCTCAGAATGACTTGGTTG
AGTACTCACCAGTCACAGAAAAGCATCTTACGGATGGCATGACAGTAAGAGAATTATGCAGTGCTGCCAT
AACCATGAGTGATAACACTGCGGCCAACTTACTTCTGACAACGATCGGAGGACCGAAGGAGCTAACCGCT
TTTTTGCACAACATGGGGGATCATGTAACTCGCCTTGATCGTTGGGAACCGGAGCTGAATGAAGCCATAC
CAAACGACGAGCGTGACACCACGATGCCTGTAGCAATGGCAACAACGTTGCGCAAACTATTAACTGGCGA
ACTACTTACTCTAGCTTCCCGGCAACAATTAATAGACTGGATGGAGGCGGATAAAGTTGCAGGACCACTT
CTGCGCTCGGCCCTTCCGGCTGGCTGGTTTATTGCTGATAAATCTGGAGCCGGTGAGCGTGGGTCTCGCG
GTATCATTGCAGCACTGGGGCCAGATGGTAAGCCCTCCCGTATCGTAGTTATCTACACGACGGGGAGTCA
GGCAACTATGGATGAACGAAATAGACAGATCGCTGAGATAGGTGCCTCACTGATTAAGCATTGGTAACTG
TCAGACCAAGTTTACTCATATATACTTTAGATTGATTTAAAACTTCATTTTTAATTTAAAAGGATCTAGG
TGAAGATCCTTTTTGATAATCTCATGACCAAAATCCCTTAACGTGAGTTTTCGTTCCACTGAGCGTCAGA
CCCCGTAGAAAAGATCAAAGGATCTTCTTGAGATCCTTTTTTTCTGCGCGTAATCTGCTGCTTGCAAACA
AAAAAACCACCGCTACCAGCGGTGGTTTGTTTGCCGGATCAAGAGCTACCAACTCTTTTTCCGAAGGTAA
CTGGCTTCAGCAGAGCGCAGATACCAAATACTGTTCTTCTAGTGTAGCCGTAGTTAGGCCACCACTTCAA
GAACTCTGTAGCACCGCCTACATACCTCGCTCTGCTAATCCTGTTACCAGTGGCTGCTGCCAGTGGCGAT
AAGTCGTGTCTTACCGGGTTGGACTCAAGACGATAGTTACCGGATAAGGCGCAGCGGTCGGGCTGAACGG
GGGGTTCGTGCACACAGCCCAGCTTGGAGCGAACGACCTACACCGAACTGAGATACCTACAGCGTGAGCT
ATGAGAAAGCGCCACGCTTCCCGAAGGGAGAAAGGCGGACAGGTATCCGGTAAGCGGCAGGGTCGGAACA
GGAGAGCGCACGAGGGAGCTTCCAGGGGGAAACGCCTGGTATCTTTATAGTCCTGTCGGGTTTCGCCACC
TCTGACTTGAGCGTCGATTTTTGTGATGCTCGTCAGGGGGGCGGAGCCTATGGAAAAACGCCAGCAACGC
GGCCTTTTTACGGTTCCTGGCCTTTTGCTGGCCTTTTGCTCACATGTTCTTTCCTGCGTTATCCCCTGAT
TCTGTGGATAACCGTATTACCGCCTTTGAGTGAGCTGATACCGCTCGCCGCAGCCGAACGACCGAGCGCA
GCGAGTCAGTGAGCGAGGAAGCGGAAGAGCGCCCAATACGCAAACCGCCTCTCCCCGCGCGTTGGCCGAT
TCATTAATGCAGCTGGCACGACAGGTTTCCCGACTGGAAAGCGGGCAGTGAGCGCAACGCAATTAATGTG
AGTTAGCTCACTCATTAGGCACCCCAGGCTTTACACTTTATGCTTCCGGCTCGTATGTTGTGTGGAATTG
TGAGCGGATAACAATTTCACACAGGAAACAGCTATGACCATGATTACGCCAAGCGCGCAATTAACCCTCA
CTAAAGGGAACAAAAGCTGGAGCTGCAAGCTTAATGTAGTCTTATGCAATACTCTTGTAGTCTTGCAACA
TGGTAACGATGAGTTAGCAACATGCCTTACAAGGAGAGAAAAAGCACCGTGCATGCCGATTGGTGGAAGT
AAGGTGGTACGATCGTGCCTTATTAGGAAGGCAACAGACGGGTCTGACATGGATTGGACGAACCACTGAA
TTGCCGCATTGCAGAGATATTGTATTTAAGTGCCTAGCTCGATACATAAACGGGTCTCTCTGGTTAGACC
AGATCTGAGCCTGGGAGCTCTCTGGCTAACTAGGGAACCCACTGCTTAAGCCTCAATAAAGCTTGCCTTG
AGTGCTTCAAGTAGTGTGTGCCCGTCTGTTGTGTGACTCTGGTAACTAGAGATCCCTCAGACCCTTTTAG
TCAGTGTGGAAAATCTCTAGCAGTGGCGCCCGAACAGGGACTTGAAAGCGAAAGGGAAACCAGAGGAGCT
CTCTCGACGCAGGACTCGGCTTGCTGAAGCGCGCACGGCAAGAGGCGAGGGGCGGCGACTGGTGAGTACG
CCAAAAATTTTGACTAGCGGAGGCTAGAAGGAGAGAGATGGGTGCGAGAGCGTCAGTATTAAGCGGGGGA
GAATTAGATCGCGATGGGAAAAAATTCGGTTAAGGCCAGGGGGAAAGAAAAAATATAAATTAAAACATAT
AGTATGGGCAAGCAGGGAGCTAGAACGATTCGCAGTTAATCCTGGCCTGTTAGAAACATCAGAAGGCTGT
AGACAAATACTGGGACAGCTACAACCATCCCTTCAGACAGGATCAGAAGAACTTAGATCATTATATAATA
CAGTAGCAACCCTCTATTGTGTGCATCAAAGGATAGAGATAAAAGACACCAAGGAAGCTTTAGACAAGAT
AGAGGAAGAGCAAAACAAAAGTAAGACCACCGCACAGCAAGCGGCCGCTGATCTTCAGACCTGGAGGAGG
AGATATGAGGGACAATTGGAGAAGTGAATTATATAAATATAAAGTAGTAAAAATTGAACCATTAGGAGTA
GCACCCACCAAGGCAAAGAGAAGAGTGGTGCAGAGAGAAAAAAGAGCAGTGGGAATAGGAGCTTTGTTCC
TTGGGTTCTTGGGAGCAGCAGGAAGCACTATGGGCGCAGCGTCAATGACGCTGACGGTACAGGCCAGACA
ATTATTGTCTGGTATAGTGCAGCAGCAGAACAATTTGCTGAGGGCTATTGAGGCGCAACAGCATCTGTTG
CAACTCACAGTCTGGGGCATCAAGCAGCTCCAGGCAAGAATCCTGGCTGTGGAAAGATACCTAAAGGATC
AACAGCTCCTGGGGATTTGGGGTTGCTCTGGAAAACTCATTTGCACCACTGCTGTGCCTTGGAATGCTAG
TTGGAGTAATAAATCTCTGGAACAGATTTGGAATCACACGACCTGGATGGAGTGGGACAGAGAAATTAAC
AATTACACAAGCTTAATACACTCCTTAATTGAAGAATCGCAAAACCAGCAAGAAAAGAATGAACAAGAAT
TATTGGAATTAGATAAATGGGCAAGTTTGTGGAATTGGTTTAACATAACAAATTGGCTGTGGTATATAAA
ATTATTCATAATGATAGTAGGAGGCTTGGTAGGTTTAAGAATAGTTTTTGCTGTACTTTCTATAGTGAAT
AGAGTTAGGCAGGGATATTCACCATTATCGTTTCAGACCCACCTCCCAACCCCGAGGGGACCCATGCATT
GCATCTCAATTAGTCAGCAACCAGGTGTGGAAAGTCCCCAGGCTCCCCAGCAGGCAGAAGTATGCAAAGC
ATGCGTCTCAATTAGTCAGCAACCATAGTCCCGCCCCTAACTCCGCCCATCCCGCCCCTAACTCCGCCCA
GTTCCGCCCATTCTCCGCCCCATGGCTGACTAATTTTTTTTATTTATGCAGAGGCCGAGGCCGCCTCGGC
CTCTGAGCTATTCCAGAAGTAGTGAGGAGGCTTTTTTGGAGGCCTAGGCTTTTGCAAAAAGCTTTCTAGA
GGTACCACCGGAGCTTACCATGACCGAGTACAAGCCCACGGTGCGCCTCGCCACCCGCGACGACGTCCCC
AGGGCCGTACGCACCCTCGCCGCCGCGTTCGCCGACTACCCCGCCACGCGCCACACCGTCGATCCGGACC
GCCACATCGAGCGGGTCACCGAGCTGCAAGAACTCTTCCTCACGCGCGTCGGGCTCGACATCGGCAAGGT
GTGGGTCGCGGACGACGGCGCCGCCGTGGCGGTCTGGACCACGCCGGAGAGCGTCGAAGCGGGGGCGGTG
TTCGCCGAGATCGGCCCGCGCATGGCCGAGTTGAGCGGTTCCCGGCTGGCCGCGCAGCAACAGATGGAAG
GCCTCCTGGCGCCGCACCGGCCCAAGGAGCCCGCGTGGTTCCTGGCCACCGTCGGCGTCTCGCCCGACCA
CCAGGGCAAGGGTCTGGGCAGCGCCGTCGTGCTCCCCGGAGTGGAGGCGGCCGAGCGCGCCGGGGTGCCC
GCCTTCCTGGAGACCTCCGCGCCCCGCAACCTCCCCTTCTACGAGCGGCTCGGCTTCACCGTCACCGCCG
ACGTCGAGGTGCCCGAAGGACCGCGCACCTGGTGCATGACCCGCAAGCCCGGTGCCAGTTAACGAATTCT
AGATCTTGAGACAAATGGCAGTATTCATCCACAATTTTAAAAGAAAAGGGGGGATTGGGGGGTACAGTGC
AGGGGAAAGAATAGTAGACATAATAGCAACAGACATACAAACTAAAGAATTACAAAAACAAATTACAAAA
ATTCAAAATTTTCGGGTTTATTACAGGGACAGCAGAGATCCACTTTGGCGCCGGCTCGAGGCCTGCAGGT
GCAAAGATGGATAAAGTTTTAAACAGAGAGGAATCTTTGCAGCTAATGGACCTTCTAGGTCTTGAAAGGA
GTGGGAATT
Features (pLannotate 1.2.2; 34 found; start..end, strand, type, name):
      1..1179    +  promoter       EF-1α promoter: strong constitutive promoter for human elongation factor EF-1α
   1200..1217    +  protein_bind   attB1 (fragment): mutant version of attB; core recombination site for the Gateway® BP reaction BP Clonase™
   1226..1519    +  CDS            ZFP2 (fragment): ZFP2_HUMAN - Also known as ZNF751. Experimental evidence at protein level: Swiss-Prot protein existence level 1. Probable transcription factor involved in neuronal differentiation and/or phenotypic maintenance. From Homo sapiens (Human).
   2616..2633    -  protein_bind   attB2 (fragment): mutant version of attB; core recombination site for the Gateway® BP reaction BP Clonase™
   2642..2683    +  CDS            V5 tag: epitope tag from simian virus 5
   2699..2752    +  promoter       U6 promoter (fragment): RNA polymerase III promoter for human U6 snRNA
   2794..3382    +  misc_feature   WPRE: woodchuck hepatitis virus posttranscriptional regulatory element
   3433..3452    +  misc_feature   cPPT/CTS (fragment): central polypurine tract and central termination sequence of HIV-1
   3454..3687    +  LTR            3' LTR (ΔU3): self-inactivating 3' long terminal repeat (LTR) from HIV-1
   3765..3886    +  polyA_signal   SV40 poly(A) signal: SV40 polyadenylation signal
   3926..4061    +  rep_origin     SV40 ori: SV40 origin of replication
   4082..4100    -  promoter       T7 promoter: promoter for bacteriophage T7 RNA polymerase
   4108..4263    +  CDS            lacZα (fragment): LacZα fragment of β-galactosidase; lacZ fragment
   4268..4696    +  rep_origin     f1 ori (sequence partly withheld): f1 bacteriophage origin of replication; arrow indicates direction of (+) strand synthesis
   4749..4853    +  promoter       AmpR promoter: bla
   4854..5714    +  CDS            AmpR: β-lactamase; bla; confers resistance to ampicillin, carbenicillin, and related antibiotics
   5885..6473    +  rep_origin     ori: high-copy-number ColE1/pMB1/pBR322/pUC origin of replication
   6656..6748    +  CDS            lacI (fragment): lac repressor; lacI; The lac repressor binds to the lac operator to inhibit transcription in E. coli. This inhibition can be relieved by adding lactose or isopropyl-β-D-thiogalactopyranoside (IPTG).
   6761..6782    +  protein_bind   CAP binding site: CAP binding activates transcription in the presence of cAMP. E. coli catabolite activator protein
   6797..6827    +  promoter       lac promoter: promoter for the E. coli lac operon
   6835..6851    +  protein_bind   lac operator: The lac repressor binds to the lac operator to inhibit transcription in E. coli. This inhibition can be relieved by adding lactose or isopropyl-β-D-thiogalactopyranoside (IPTG). lac repressor encoded by lacI
   6896..6914    +  promoter       T3 promoter: promoter for bacteriophage T3 RNA polymerase
   6942..7168    +  promoter       RSV promoter: Rous sarcoma virus enhancer/promoter
   7169..7349    +  LTR            5' LTR (truncated): truncated 5' long terminal repeat (LTR) from HIV-1
   7396..7521    +  misc_feature   HIV-1 Ψ: packaging signal of human immunodeficiency virus type 1
   7505..7868    +  CDS            HIV-1 gag (fragment): gag protein from human immunodeficiency virus 1; gag
   8014..8247    +  misc_feature   RRE: The Rev response element (RRE) of HIV-1 allows for Rev-dependent mRNA export from the nucleus to the cytoplasm.
   8624..8650    +  CDS            Rev (fragment): human immunodeficiency virus 1 (HIV-1) Rev protein; rev; enhances nuclear export of unspliced and incompletely spliced viral mRNAs
   8657..8680    +  promoter       SV40 promoter (fragment): SV40 early promoter
   8681..8752    +  promoter       SV40 promoter (fragment): SV40 enhancer and early promoter
   8776..8911    +  rep_origin     SV40 ori: SV40 origin of replication
   8957..9553    +  CDS            PuroR (fragment): puromycin N-acetyltransferase; pac from Streptomyces; confers resistance to puromycin
   9602..9719    +  misc_feature   cPPT/CTS: central polypurine tract and central termination sequence of HIV-1
   9784..9850    +  CDS            small t antigen (fragment): SV40 (simian virus 40) small t antigen
