[The description below was written by a language model from this plasmid's Addgene catalogue record and pLannotate feature annotations shown in this document.]
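Description:
TFORF3153 is a third-generation-style, self-inactivating lentiviral expression plasmid built on the pLX_TRC317 backbone for overexpressing the human zinc-finger protein ZFP2 (also known as ZNF751) in mammalian cells. It belongs to a large barcoded transcription factor ORF collection in which each ORF is paired with a unique 24-bp barcode, allowing the identity of the overexpressed factor to be read out in pooled screens. In bacteria the plasmid is maintained through a high-copy ColE1/pUC-type origin and selected with ampicillin via the β-lactamase gene. An f1 origin and remnants of lac and phage-promoter cloning elements are also present. The depositor notes that the plasmid can recombine.

The viral genome is transcribed from an RSV promoter fused to a truncated HIV-1 5' LTR, followed by the Ψ packaging signal, a partial gag sequence and the RRE for Rev-dependent export. Within the provirus, an SV40 early promoter drives puromycin N-acetyltransferase for selection of transduced cells, and a cPPT/CTS element aids nuclear import. The EF-1α promoter then drives the ZFP2 ORF, which was inserted by Gateway cloning and is flanked by attB1 and attB2 sites, with a C-terminal V5 epitope tag in frame for detection. The annotation labels only the first part of the ORF as ZFP2, although the attB sites span a region consistent with the full insert. A WPRE downstream enhances transcript expression, and the ΔU3 3' LTR renders the integrated provirus self-inactivating. The barcode itself is not annotated in the feature table, so its exact position is not stated. A short U6 promoter fragment lies between the V5 tag and the WPRE.
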