Addgene plasmid #144629: TFORF3153
Purpose: Lentiviral vector for overexpressing transcription factor ORFs with unique 24-bp barcodes. Barcodes facilitate identification of transcription factors in pooled screens.
Depositing lab: Feng Zhang. Depositing organization: Broad Institute. Publication: A transcription factor atlas of directed differentiation. Joung J, Ma S, Tay T, Geiger-Schuller KR, Kirchgatterer PC, Verdine VK, Guo B, Arias-Garcia MA, Allen WE, Singh A, Kuksenko O, Abudayyeh OO, Gootenberg JS, Fu Z, Macrae RK, Buenrostro JD, Regev A, Zhang F. Cell. 2023 Jan 5;186(1):209-229.e26. doi: 10.1016/j.cell.2022.11.026. PubMed 36608654.
Backbone
  Vector backbone: pLX_TRC317
  Backbone manufacturer: Broad Institute Genetic Perturbation Platform
  Backbone size w/o insert (bp): 8264
  Vector type: Mammalian Expression, Lentiviral
  Selectable markers: Puromycin
Growth in bacteria
  Bacterial resistance: Ampicillin, 100 μg/mL
  Growth temperature: 37°C
  Growth strain: NEB Stable
  Copy number: High Copy
Gene/Insert
  Gene/Insert name: ZFP2
  Species: H. sapiens (human)
  Insert size (bp): 1592
  Entrez Gene: ZFP2 (a.k.a. ZNF751, FLJ21628)
  Promoter: EF1a
  Tag / fusion protein: V5 (C terminal on insert)
  Cloning method: Gateway Cloning
  Sequencing primers: 5′ GGGTGGAGACTGAAGTTAGGCCAG; 3′ CACATAGCGTAAAAGGAGCAACATAG
Resource information
  A portion of this plasmid was derived from a plasmid made by: Broad Institute Genetic Perturbation Platform
Terms and licenses: Academic/Nonprofit Terms; Industry Terms: Not Available to Industry
Depositor comments: NM_030613.3 Please test multiple small colonies in case of plasmid recombination. To make this collection available in a timely manner, a portion of this collection was not fully sequenced by Addgene. If an Addgene verified full plasmid sequence is not available, please contact us prior to placing an order to request the full sequence.
How to cite: TFORF3153 was a gift from Feng Zhang (Addgene plasmid # 144629 ; http://n2t.net/addgene:144629 ; RRID:Addgene_144629)
