>Addgene plasmid #144629 | TFORF3153 | depositor partial sequence | sequence record 286002 | Insert
ATCGATTGATCAACAAGTTTGTACAAAAAAGTTGGCACCATGGAAAGGGAAGGTATCTGGCATTCTACTC
TAGGGGAAACCTGGGAACCTAATAATTGGTTAGAGGGACAACAGGATAGTCATCTGAGCCAAGTGGGAGT
TACCCATAAGGAAACCTTCACTGAGATGAGAGTATGTGGAGGTAATGAATTTGAAAGATGTTCCAGTCAG
GATTCAATCCTTGATACACAGCAAAGCATTCCTATGGTAAAAAGGCCCCATAACTGTAATTCACATGGAG
AAGATGCCACACAAAATTCTGAGTTAATTAAAACTCAAAGAATGTTTGTAGGAAAGAAGATCTATGAATG
TAATCAGTGCAGCAAAACCTTCAGTCAGAGCTCATCCCTTCTTAAGCACCAGAGGATTCATACTGGGGAG
AAACCCTATAAGTGTAATGTATGTGGGAAACACTTCATTGAACGATCCTCCCTTACTGTACATCAAAGAA
TTCATACTGGAGAGAAACCCTATAAATGTAATGAATGTGGGAAAGCCTTTAGTCAGAGCATGAATCTTAC
TGTCCATCAACGAACTCACACCGGAGAGAAACCCTATCAGTGTAAAGAGTGTGGCAAAGCCTTCCATAAG
AATTCATCTCTTATTCAGCATGAAAGGATTCATACTGGAGAGAAGCCCTACAAATGTAATGAATGTGGTA
AAGCTTTTACCCAAAGCATGAATTTGACAGTTCATCAGAGAACTCATACAGGAGAAAAACCCTATGAATG
TAATGAATGTGGAAAAGCCTTCAGTCAAAGCATGCATCTTATTGTACATCAGAGAAGCCATACTGGAGAA
AAACCCTATGAGTGTAGTCAGTGTGGAAAAGCCTTTAGTAAGAGCTCAACTCTTACCCTACATCAGCGAA
ATCACACTGGAGAAAAACCTTACAAATGTAACAAATGCGGGAAATCCTTTAGCCAAAGTACATATCTTAT
AGAACATCAGAGACTTCATTCTGGAGTAAAACCTTTTGAATGTAACGAGTGTGGAAAAGCTTTCAGTAAG
AATTCATCTCTAACTCAACATCGGAGAATTCACACTGGAGAGAAACCTTATGAGTGTATGGTGTGTGGAA
AACATTTCACTGGACGATCATCCCTTACCGTGCATCAGGTCATTCACACTGGAGAGAAACCTTATGAGTG
CAATGAATGTGGAAAGGCATTCAGCCAGAGTGCTTACCTTATTGAACATCAAAGAATTCATACTGGTGAG
AAACCCTATGAATGTGATCAGTGTGGAAAAGCCTTCATTAAGAATTCATCCCTTACAGTGCATCAGAGAA
CTCATACAGGAGAGAAACCCTATCAGTGTAATGAATGCGGAAAAGCCTTCAGCCGGAGTACAAACCTTAC
ACGACATCAAAGAACTCATACGTTGCCAACTTTCTTGTACAAAGTGGTTGATATCGGTAAGCCTATCCCT
AACCCTCTCCTCGGTCTCGATTCTACGTAGTAATGAACTAGTCCGTAACTTGAAAGTATTTCGATTTCTT
GGCTTTATATATCTTGTGGAAAGGACGAGCCCTTAGCGCATCTCGCCCTTGA
