>Addgene plasmid #144629 | TFORF3153 | depositor partial sequence | sequence record 286003 | Barcode
GCCCTTAGCGCATCTCGCCCTTGA
